Addgene plasmid #237925: TRBV7-7
Purpose: Encodes TRBV7-7 allele and TRAC to generate TCRs via cloning
Depositing lab: Michael Birnbaum. Depositing organization: Massachusetts Institute of Technology. Publication: Scalable TCR synthesis and screening enable antigen reactivity mapping in vitiligo. Gaglione SA, Mukkamala RS, Krishna C, Smith BE, Wadsworth MH 2nd, Jelinsky SA, Perez CR, Schmidt-Hong L, Katz EL, Gellatly KJ, Ali LR, Shen J, Holec PV, Zhao QH, Chan AO, Xu EJK, Kravarik KM, Guzova JA, Dobson CS, Singh H, Garber M, Dougan M, Dougan SK, Harris JE, Winkler A, Birnbaum ME. Immunity. 2026 Feb 10;59(2):477-493.e9. doi: 10.1016/j.immuni.2026.01.001. Epub 2026 Jan 28. PubMed 41610844.
Backbone
  Vector backbone: pGGA-select
  Backbone manufacturer: Addgene Plasmid #195714
  Backbone size w/o insert (bp): 2518
  Vector type: Synthetic Biology
Growth in bacteria
  Bacterial resistance: Chloramphenicol, 25 μg/mL
  Growth temperature: 37°C
  Growth strain: DH5alpha
  Copy number: High Copy
Gene/Insert
  Gene/Insert name: TRBV7-7-TRAC
  Species: H. sapiens (human)
  Insert size (bp): 432
  Mutation: None
  Entrez Gene: TRBV7-7 (a.k.a. TCRBV6S6A2T, TCRBV7S7, TRBV77)
  Cloning method: Unknown
Terms and licenses: Academic/Nonprofit Terms; Industry Terms: Not Available to Industry
Depositor comments: Please visit https://doi.org/10.1101/2025.04.24.649726 for bioRxiv preprint.
How to cite: TRBV7-7 was a gift from Michael Birnbaum (Addgene plasmid # 237925 ; http://n2t.net/addgene:237925 ; RRID:Addgene_237925)
