[The description below was written by a language model from this plasmid's Addgene catalogue record and pLannotate feature annotations shown in this document.]
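Description:
TRBV7-7 is a small (about 2.95 kb) bacterial cloning plasmid built on the pGGA-select backbone and catalogued as a synthetic biology vector. It serves as a modular parts donor for assembling human T cell receptor genes. It is maintained in E. coli from a high-copy ColE1/pUC-type origin and selected with chloramphenicol through a cat gene driven by its native cat promoter. A short fragment of the AmpR promoter is also annotated, but no ampicillin resistance gene is present. SP6 and T7 phage promoters flank the insert region in the usual arrangement for this type of cloning vector. No mammalian promoter, polyadenylation signal or viral element is annotated, so the plasmid appears to be a source of coding segments rather than an expression construct.

The payload is a human TRBV7-7-TRAC insert. It combines a T cell receptor beta-chain variable (V) gene segment with sequence from the alpha-chain constant region (TRAC), and no mutations are recorded. In the feature table the V segment sits just downstream of the SP6 promoter and is followed, after a short gap, by a TRAC coding segment that runs across the plasmid's numbering origin. The automated annotation labels the V segment as TRBV7-9, most likely a best match to a closely related family member, whereas the catalogue identifies it as TRBV7-7. The annotated V and TRAC segments together span more than the 432 bp listed as the insert size, and the record does not explain this difference.

The stated purpose is to supply the TRBV7-7 allele and TRAC for generating TCRs by cloning, as part of a scalable TCR synthesis and screening workflow. The cloning method and any assembly sites are not stated.
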