Features (pLannotate 1.2.2; 8 found; start..end, strand, type, name):
    437..455     -  promoter       T7 promoter: promoter for bacteriophage T7 RNA polymerase
    465..522     +  promoter       AmpR promoter (fragment): bla
    569..1225    -  CDS            cat: CAT_ECOLX - Experimental evidence at protein level: Swiss-Prot protein existence level 1. This enzyme is an effector of chloramphenicol resistance in bacteria. From Escherichia coli. This protein is used as a marker in many commonly used cloning vectors, such as pACYC184.
   1226..1328    -  promoter       cat promoter: promoter of the E. coli cat gene encoding chloramphenicol acetyltransferase
   1429..2017    +  rep_origin     ori: high-copy-number ColE1/pMB1/pBR322/pUC origin of replication
   2447..2465    +  promoter       SP6 promoter: promoter for bacteriophage SP6 RNA polymerase
   2519..2860    +  CDS            TRBV7-9: TVB79_HUMAN - Experimental evidence at protein level: Swiss-Prot protein existence level 1. V region of the variable domain of T cell receptor (TR) beta chain that participates in the antigen recognition (PubMed:24600447). Alpha-beta T cell receptors are antigen specific receptors which are essential to the immune response and are present on the cell surface of T lymphocytes. Recognize peptide-major histocompatibility (MH) (pMH) complexes that are displayed by antigen presenting cells (APC), a prerequisite for efficient T cell adaptive immunity against pathogens (PubMed:25493333). Binding of a
   2921..390     +  CDS            TRAC (across the origin): TRAC_HUMAN - Also known as TCRA. Experimental evidence at protein level: Swiss-Prot protein existence level 1. Constant region of T cell receptor (TR) alpha chain (PubMed:24600447). Alpha-beta T cell receptors are antigen specific receptors which are essential to the immune response and are present on the cell surface of T lymphocytes. Recognize peptide-major histocompatibility (MH) (pMH) complexes that are displayed by antigen presenting cells (APC), a prerequisite for efficient T cell adaptive immunity against pathogens (PubMed:25493333). Binding of alpha-beta TR to pMH complex initiates TR-
>Addgene plasmid #237925 | TRBV7-7 | addgene full sequence | sequence record 475838 | Addgene NGS Result
CTGAGAGACTCTAAATCCAGTGACAAGTCTGTCTGCCTATTCACCGATTTTGATTCTCAAACAAATGTGT
CACAAAGTAAGGATTCTGACGTCTATATCACAGACAAAACTGTGCTAGACATGAGGTCTATGGACTTCAA
GAGCAACAGTGCTGTGGCCTGGAGCAACAAATCTGACTTTGCATGTGCAAACGCCTTCAACAACAGCATT
ATTCCAGAAGATACCTTCTTCCCCAGCCCAGAAAGTTCCTGTGATGTCAAGCTGGTCGAGAAATCTTTTG
AAACAGATACGAACCTAAACTTTCAAAACCTGTCAGTGATTGGGTTCCGAATCCTCCTCCTGAAAGTGGC
CGGGTTTAATCTGCTCATGACGCTGCGGCTGTGGTCCAGCTGAGGAATTCATCAGAAGAGCCTCGAGGCG
GCCGCATGTGAGTCTCCCTATAGTGAGTCGTATTAATTTCGCGGGCGGAACCCCTATTTGTTTATTTTTC
TAAATACATTCAAATATGTATCCGCTCATGAGTAGCACCAGGCGTTTAAGGGCACCAATAACTGCCTTAA
AAAAATTACGCCCCGCCCTGCCACTCATCGCAGTACTGTTGTAATTCATTAAGCATTCTGCCGACATGGA
AGCCATCACAAACGGCATGATGAACCTGAATCGCCAGCGGCATCAGCACCTTGTCGCCTTGCGTATAATA
TTTGCCCATGGTGAAAACGGGGGCGAAGAAGTTGTCCATATTGGCCACGTTTAAATCAAAACTGGTGAAA
CTCACCCAGGGATTGGCTGAGACAAAAAACATATTCTCAATAAACCCTTTAGGGAAATAGGCCAGGTTTT
CACCGTAACACGCCACATCTTGCGAATATATGTGTAGAAACTGCCGGAAATCGTCGTGGTATTCACTCCA
GAGCGATGAAAACGTTTCAGTTTGCTCATGGAAAACGGTGTAACAAGGGTGAACACTATCCCATATCACC
AGCTCACCGTCTTTCATTGCCATACGAAATTCCGGATGAGCATTCATCAGGCGGGCAAGAATGTGAATAA
AGGCCGGATAAAACTTGTGCTTATTTTTCTTTACGGTCTTTAAAAAGGCCGTAATATCCAGCTGAACGGT
CTGGTTATAGGTACATTGAGCAACTGACTGAAATGCCTCAAAATGTTCTTTACGATGCCATTGGGATATA
TCAACGGTGGTATATCCAGTGATTTTTTTCTCCATTTTAGCTTCCTTAGCTCCTGAAAATCTCGATAACT
CAAAAAATACGCCCGGTAGTGATCTTATTTCATTATGGTGAAAGTTGGAACCTCTTACGTGCCGATCAAA
GTCTCATTTTCGCCAAAAGTTGTCATGACCAAAATCCCTTAACGTGAGTTTTCGTTCCACTGAGCGTCAG
ACCCCGTAGAAAAGATCAAAGGATCTTCTTGAGATCCTTTTTTTCTGCGCGTAATCTGCTGCTTGCAAAC
AAAAAAACCACCGCTACCAGCGGTGGTTTGTTTGCCGGATCAAGAGCTACCAACTCTTTTTCCGAAGGTA
ACTGGCTTCAGCAGAGCGCAGATACCAAATACTGTTCTTCTAGTGTAGCCGTAGTTAGGCCACCACTTCA
AGAACTCTGTAGCACCGCCTACATACCTCGCTCTGCTAATCCTGTTACCAGTGGCTGCTGCCAGTGGCGA
TAAGTCGTGTCTTACCGGGTTGGACTCAAGACGATAGTTACCGGATAAGGCGCAGCGGTCGGGCTGAACG
GGGGGTTCGTGCACACAGCCCAGCTTGGAGCGAACGACCTACACCGAACTGAGATACCTACAGCGTGAGC
TATGAGAAAGCGCCACGCTTCCCGAAGGGAGAAAGGCGGACAGGTATCCGGTAAGCGGCAGGGTCGGAAC
AGGAGAGCGCACGAGGGAGCTTCCAGGGGGAAACGCCTGGTATCTTTATAGTCCTGTCGGGTTTCGCCAC
CTCTGACTTGAGCGTCGATTTTTGTGATGCTCGTCAGGGGGGCGGAGCCTATGGAAAAACGCCAGCAATG
CGGCCTTTTTACGGTTCCTGGCCTTTTGCTGGCCTTTTGCTCACATGTTCTTTCCTGCGTTATCCCCTGA
TTCTGTGGATAACCGTATTACCGCCTTTGAGTGAGCTGATACCGCTCGCCGCAGCCGAACGACCGAGCGC
AGCGAGTCAGTGAGCGAGGAAGCCGAAAAATCAATAATCAGACAACAAGATGTGCGAACTCGATATTTTA
CACGACTCTCTTTACCAATTCTGCCCCGAATTACACTTAAAACGACTCAACAGCTTAACGTTGGCTTGCC
ACGCATTACTTGACTGTAAAACTCTCACTCTTACCGAACTTGGCCGTAACCTGCCAACCAAAGCGAGAAC
AAAACATAACATCAAACGAATCGACCGATTGTTAGGTAATCGTCACTTGCAGGAAGGTTTAAACGCATTT
AGGTGACACTATAGAAGTGTGTATCGCTCGAGGCTCTTCAGCATCTAGAGCCACCGGCATGAGCCACCAT
GGGTACCAGTCTCCTATGCTGGGTGGTCCTGGGTTTCCTAGGGACAGATCACACAGGTGCTGGAGTCTCC
CAGTCTCCCAGGTACAAAGTCACAAAGAGGGGACAGGATGTAACTCTCAGGTGTGATCCAATTTCGAGTC
ATGCAACCCTTTATTGGTATCAACAGGCCCTGGGGCAGGGCCCAGAGTTTCTGACTTACTTCAATTATGA
AGCTCAACCAGACAAATCAGGGCTGCCCAGTGATCGGTTCTCTGCAGAGAGGCCTGAGGGATCCATCTCC
ACTCTGACGATTCAGCGCACAGAGCAGCGGGACTCAGCCATGTATCGTTAGTCTTCGTCACGAGACGTAA
TGGAGACCATGCGATATCCGTAGGTCTCGAAACCGTCTCGGGGTGAAGACATCCAGAACCCTGACCCTGC
CGTGTACCAG
